Addgene plasmid #212919: pYSD082
Purpose: Encodes the HA-tagged S. cerevisiae Cwp2p yeast surface display anchor protein as a Type 4a part to be used in the yeast secretion/display (YSD) extension of the MoClo yeast toolkit (YTK)
Depositing lab: Paul Young. Depositing organization: University College Cork. Publication: A Yeast Modular Cloning (MoClo) Toolkit Expansion for Optimization of Heterologous Protein Secretion and Surface Display in Saccharomyces cerevisiae. O'Riordan NM, Juric V, O'Neill SK, Roche AP, Young PW. ACS Synth Biol. 2024 Mar 14. doi: 10.1021/acssynbio.3c00743. PubMed 38483353.
Backbone
  Vector backbone: pYTK001
  Vector type: Bacterial Expression
Growth in bacteria
  Bacterial resistance: Chloramphenicol, 25 μg/mL
  Growth temperature: 37°C
  Growth strain: DH5alpha
  Copy number: High Copy
Gene/Insert
  Gene/Insert name: CWP2
  Species: S. cerevisiae (budding yeast)
  Entrez Gene: CWP2 (a.k.a. LPR1, YKL097W-A)
  Cloning method: Restriction Enzyme; 5′ cloning site BsmBI (destroyed during cloning); 3′ cloning site BsmBI (destroyed during cloning)
Terms and licenses: Academic/Nonprofit Terms; Industry Terms: Not Available to Industry
How to cite: pYSD082 was a gift from Paul Young (Addgene plasmid # 212919 ; http://n2t.net/addgene:212919 ; RRID:Addgene_212919)
