[The description below was written by a language model from this plasmid's Addgene catalogue record and pLannotate feature annotations shown in this document.]
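Description:
pYSD082 is a small (about 2 kb) MoClo part plasmid built on the pYTK001 entry vector of the yeast toolkit (YTK). It belongs to the yeast secretion/display (YSD) extension of that toolkit. Although catalogued as a bacterial expression vector, it functions as a storage and donor plasmid. It is propagated in E. coli from a high-copy ColE1/pUC-type origin and selected with chloramphenicol through a cat gene driven by its native promoter and followed by a lambda t0 terminator. The feature table shows no yeast origin, yeast marker, promoter or terminator, which is consistent with a part that is not meant to be expressed on its own.

The payload is a coding segment from S. cerevisiae CWP2, a cell wall component that the record describes as a yeast surface display anchor. It is preceded by an HA epitope tag. The annotation detects the tag as a short match to a 3xHA feature, about the length of a single HA repeat, and it labels the CWP2 region as a fragment of the full protein. The insert was introduced by BsmBI cloning, which destroyed the sites.

It is formatted as a Type 4a part. In the YTK scheme this position sits immediately downstream of the coding sequence, so the tag and anchor are fused to the C-terminus of a protein of interest. In Golden Gate assembly it would be combined with promoter, secretion signal, coding sequence and terminator parts. The resulting transcription units tether a heterologous protein to the yeast cell wall, and the HA tag allows the displayed fusion to be detected. The toolkit expansion is intended for optimising heterologous protein secretion and surface display in S. cerevisiae.
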