Features (pLannotate 1.2.2; 6 found; start..end, strand, type, name):
    148..245     -  promoter       cat promoter: promoter of the E. coli cat gene encoding chloramphenicol acetyltransferase
    329..917     +  rep_origin     ori: high-copy-number ColE1/pMB1/pBR322/pUC origin of replication
   1062..1088    +  CDS            3xHA (fragment): three tandem HA epitope tags
   1110..1328    +  CDS            CWP2 (fragment): CWP2_YEAST - Also known as LPR1. Experimental evidence at protein level: Swiss-Prot protein existence level 1. Component of the cell wall. From Saccharomyces cerevisiae (strain ATCC 204508 / S288c) (Baker's yeast).
   1355..1389    -  terminator     lambda t0 terminator: minimal transcription terminator from phage lambda (Scholtissek and Grosse, 1987)
   1463..147     -  CDS            cat (across the origin): CAT_ECOLX - Experimental evidence at protein level: Swiss-Prot protein existence level 1. This enzyme is an effector of chloramphenicol resistance in bacteria. From Escherichia coli. This protein is used as a marker in many commonly used cloning vectors, such as pACYC184.
>Addgene plasmid #212919 | pYSD082 | addgene full sequence | sequence record 421784 | Addgene NGS Result
CTTTACGGTCTTTAAAAAGGCCGTAATATCCAGCTGAACGGTCTGGTTATAGGTACATTGAGCAACTGAC
TGAAATGCCTCAAAATGTTCTTTACGATGCCATTGGGATATATCAACGGTGGTATATCCAGTGATTTTTT
TCTCCATTTTAGCTTCCTTAGCTCCTGAAAATCTCGATAACTCAAAAAATACGCCCGGTAGTGATCTTAT
TTCATTATGGTGAAAGTTGGAACCTCTTACGTGCCCGATCAATCATGACCAAAATCCCTTAACGTGAGTT
TTCGTTCCACTGAGCGTCAGACCCCGTAGAAAAGATCAAAGGATCTTCTTGAGATCCTTTTTTTCTGCGC
GTAATCTGCTGCTTGCAAACAAAAAAACCACCGCTACCAGCGGTGGTTTGTTTGCCGGATCAAGAGCTAC
CAACTCTTTTTCCGAAGGTAACTGGCTTCAGCAGAGCGCAGATACCAAATACTGTTCTTCTAGTGTAGCC
GTAGTTAGGCCACCACTTCAAGAACTCTGTAGCACCGCCTACATACCTCGCTCTGCTAATCCTGTTACCA
GTGGCTGCTGCCAGTGGCGATAAGTCGTGTCTTACCGGGTTGGACTCAAGACGATAGTTACCGGATAAGG
CGCAGCGGTCGGGCTGAACGGGGGGTTCGTGCACACAGCCCAGCTTGGAGCGAACGACCTACACCGAACT
GAGATACCTACAGCGTGAGCTATGAGAAAGCGCCACGCTTCCCGAAGGGAGAAAGGCGGACAGGTATCCG
GTAAGCGGCAGGGTCGGAACAGGAGAGCGCACGAGGGAGCTTCCAGGGGGAAACGCCTGGTATCTTTATA
GTCCTGTCGGGTTTCGCCACCTCTGACTTGAGCGTCGATTTTTGTGATGCTCGTCAGGGGGGCGGAGCCT
ATGGAAAAACGCCAGCAACGCGGCCTTTTTACGGTTCCTGGCCTTTTGCTGGCCTTTTGCTCACATGTTC
TTTCCTGCGTTATCCCCTGATTCTGTGGATAACCGTAGTCGGTCTCAATCCGGTGGAGGGGGTTCTGGTG
GTGGCGGATCATACCCATACGATGTTCCAGATTACGCTAAGGAAAATTTGTATTTTCAATCTGAATCCGC
TGCCGCCATTTCTCAAATCACTGACGGTCAAATCCAAGCTACTACCACTGCTACCACCGAAGCTACCACC
ACTGCTGCCCCATCTTCCACCGTTGAAACTGTTTCTCCATCCAGCACCGAAACTATCTCTCAACAAACTG
AAAATGGTGCTGCTAAGGCCGCTGTCGGTATGGGTGCCGGTGCTCTAGCTGCTGCTGCTATGTTGTTATA
ACTCGAGTGGCTGAGACCAGACCAATAAAAAACGCCCGGCGGCAACCGAGCGTTCTGAACAAATCCAGAT
GGAGTTCTGAGGTCATTACTGGATCTATCAACAGGAGTCCAAGCGAGCTCGATATCAAATTACGCCCCGC
CCTGCCACTCATCGCAGTACTGTTGTAATTCATTAAGCATTCTGCCGACATGGAAGCCATCACAAACGGC
ATGATGAACCTGAATCGCCAGCGGCATCAGCACCTTGTCGCCTTGCGTATAATATTTGCCCATGGTGAAA
ACGGGGGCGAAGAAGTTGTCCATATTGGCCACGTTTAAATCAAAACTGGTGAAACTCACCCAGGGATTGG
CTGAAACGAAAAACATATTCTCAATAAACCCTTTAGGGAAATAGGCCAGGTTTTCACCGTAACACGCCAC
ATCTTGCGAATATATGTGTAGAAACTGCCGGAAATCGTCGTGGTATTCACTCCAGAGCGATGAAAACGTT
TCAGTTTGCTCATGGAAAACGGTGTAACAAGGGTGAACACTATCCCATATCACCAGCTCACCGTCTTTCA
TTGCCATACGAAATTCCGGATGAGCATTCATCAGGCGGGCAAGAATGTGAATAAAGGCCGGATAAAACTT
GTGCTTATTTTT
